Addgene plasmid #238168: pRCA377 - pBA904 Puro-T2A-GFP CD55 CRISPRa guide 1 (pRCA360 backbone)
Purpose: Lentiviral CRISPR guide vector expressing CD55 targeting sgRNA with cs1 incorporated in the loop of the sgRNA constant region for 10X Direct Capture
Depositing lab: Thomas Norman. Depositing organization: Memorial Sloan-Kettering Cancer Center. Publication: Comprehensive transcription factor perturbations recapitulate fibroblast transcriptional states. Southard KM, Ardy RC, Tang A, O'Sullivan DD, Metzner E, Guruvayurappan K, Norman TM. Nat Genet. 2025 Aug 6. doi: 10.1038/s41588-025-02284-1. PubMed 40770575.
Backbone
  Vector backbone: pRCA360 - pBA904 Puro-T2A-GFP
  Vector type: Lentiviral, CRISPR
  Selectable markers: Puromycin
Growth in bacteria
  Bacterial resistance: Ampicillin, 100 μg/mL
  Growth temperature: 30°C
  Growth strain: NEB Stable
  Copy number: Unknown
Gene/Insert
  Gene/Insert name: CD55 sgRNA CRISPRa
  gRNA/shRNA sequence: GCCCCCGGGGCGTATGACGC
  Species: H. sapiens (human), Synthetic
  Entrez Gene: CD55 (a.k.a. CHAPLE, CR, CROM, DAF, TC)
  Tag / fusion protein: GFP (C terminal on backbone)
  Cloning method: Restriction Enzyme; 5′ cloning site Unknown (unknown if destroyed)
Terms and licenses: Academic/Nonprofit Terms; Industry Terms: Not Available to Industry
Depositor comments: Please visit https://doi.org/10.1101/2024.07.31.606073 for bioRxiv preprint.
How to cite: pRCA377 - pBA904 Puro-T2A-GFP CD55 CRISPRa guide 1 (pRCA360 backbone) was a gift from Thomas Norman (Addgene plasmid # 238168 ; http://n2t.net/addgene:238168 ; RRID:Addgene_238168)
