[The description below was written by a language model from this plasmid's Addgene catalogue record and pLannotate feature annotations shown in this document.]
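Description:
pRCA377 is a lentiviral CRISPR guide vector of about 8.9 kb, built on the pRCA360 (pBA904 Puro-T2A-GFP) backbone. It carries a single sgRNA directed at human CD55 for CRISPR activation (CRISPRa). In bacteria it replicates from a high-copy ColE1/pUC-type origin and is selected with ampicillin through the β-lactamase gene. The viral portion has a third-generation-style layout. A CMV enhancer/promoter drives a truncated HIV-1 5' LTR, followed by the Ψ packaging signal with a gag fragment, the Rev response element and the cPPT/CTS. A WPRE and a second truncated LTR lie downstream. Together these elements allow the genomic RNA to be transcribed, exported, packaged and integrated when packaging functions are supplied in trans.

The payload has two parts. The first is the sgRNA cassette, in which the annotation detects only fragments of the Streptococcus pyogenes tracrRNA/guide scaffold. This fits the record's statement that the constant region is modified to carry capture sequence 1 (cs1) in its loop, which allows guide transcripts to be captured directly in 10x single-cell RNA-seq workflows. The promoter driving the sgRNA is not annotated in the feature table and is not stated in the record. The second part is an EF-1α promoter expressing puromycin N-acetyltransferase joined to EGFP through a T2A peptide, so transduced cells can be selected with the drug and tracked by fluorescence. Two loxP sites flank the region containing the guide scaffold and the marker cassette, although the record does not describe their intended use. No Cas9 or activator is encoded, so a dCas9-based activator must be provided separately. The construct serves as a CD55-targeting guide for CRISPRa perturbation experiments with single-cell readout.
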