Features (pLannotate 1.2.2; 24 found; start..end, strand, type, name):
    213..1073    -  CDS            AmpR: β-lactamase; bla; confers resistance to ampicillin, carbenicillin, and related antibiotics
   1074..1178    -  promoter       AmpR promoter: bla
   1237..1289    -  misc_feature   bom (fragment): basis of mobility region from pBR322
   1444..1823    +  enhancer       CMV enhancer: human cytomegalovirus immediate early enhancer
   1824..2023    +  promoter       CMV promoter: human cytomegalovirus (CMV) immediate early promoter
   2041..2221    +  LTR            5' LTR (truncated): truncated 5' long terminal repeat (LTR) from HIV-1
   2268..2393    +  misc_feature   HIV-1 Ψ: packaging signal of human immunodeficiency virus type 1
   2377..2715    +  CDS            HIV-1 gag (fragment): gag protein from human immunodeficiency virus 1; gag
   2890..3123    +  misc_feature   RRE: The Rev response element (RRE) of HIV-1 allows for Rev-dependent mRNA export from the nucleus to the cytoplasm.
   3500..3600    +  CDS            Rev (fragment): human immunodeficiency virus 1 (HIV-1) Rev protein; rev; enhances nuclear export of unspliced and incompletely spliced viral mRNAs
   3650..3767    +  misc_feature   cPPT/CTS: central polypurine tract and central termination sequence of HIV-1
   4020..4053    +  protein_bind   loxP: Cre-mediated recombination occurs in the 8-bp core sequence (GCATACAT). Cre recombinase
   4178..4222    +  misc_RNA       tracrRNA (fragment): trans-activating CRISPR RNA for the Streptococcus pyogenes CRISPR/Cas9 system
   4252..4271    +  misc_RNA       gRNA scaffold (fragment): guide RNA scaffold for the Streptococcus pyogenes CRISPR/Cas9 system
   4336..5507    +  promoter       EF-1α promoter: strong constitutive promoter for human elongation factor EF-1α
   5519..6115    +  CDS            PuroR: puromycin N-acetyltransferase; pac from Streptomyces alboniger; confers resistance to puromycin
   6191..6910    +  CDS            EGFP: the original enhanced GFP (Yang et al., 1996) mammalian codon-optimized
   6930..6963    +  protein_bind   loxP: Cre-mediated recombination occurs in the 8-bp core sequence (GCATACAT). Cre recombinase
   6996..7019    +  misc_feature   MCS (fragment): pBluescript multiple cloning site
   7019..7607    +  misc_feature   WPRE: woodchuck hepatitis virus posttranscriptional regulatory element
   7608..7627    +  misc_feature   MCS (fragment): pBluescript multiple cloning site
   7629..8129    +  CDS            nef (fragment): NEF_HV1LA - Experimental evidence at protein level: Swiss-Prot protein existence level 1. Extracellular Nef protein targets CD4(+) T-lymphocytes for apoptosis by interacting with CXCR4 surface receptors. From Human immunodeficiency virus type 1 group M subtype B (isolate Lai) (HIV-1).
   8136..8316    +  LTR            5' LTR (truncated): truncated 5' long terminal repeat (LTR) from HIV-1
   8378..42      -  rep_origin     ori (across the origin): high-copy-number ColE1/pMB1/pBR322/pUC origin of replication
>Addgene plasmid #238168 | pRCA377 - pBA904 Puro-T2A-GFP CD55 CRISPRa guide 1 (pRCA360 backbone) | addgene full sequence | sequence record 474466 | Addgene NGS Result
GTTTGCAAGCAGCAGATTACGCGCAGAAAAAAAGGATCTCAAGAAGATCCTTTGATCTTTTCTACGGGGT
CTGACGCTCAGTGGAACGAAAACTCACGTTAAGGGATTTTGGTCATGAGATTATCAAAAAGGATCTTCAC
CTAGATCCTTTTAAATTAAAAATGAAGTTTTAAATCAATCTAAAGTATATATGAGTAAACTTGGTCTGAC
AGTTACCAATGCTTAATCAGTGAGGCACCTATCTCAGCGATCTGTCTATTTCGTTCATCCATAGTTGCCT
GACTCCCCGTCGTGTAGATAACTACGATACGGGAGGGCTTACCATCTGGCCCCAGTGCTGCAATGATACC
GCGAGACCCACGCTCACCGGCTCCAGATTTATCAGCAATAAACCAGCCAGCCGGAAGGGCCGAGCGCAGA
AGTGGTCCTGCAACTTTATCCGCCTCCATCCAGTCTATTAATTGTTGCCGGGAAGCTAGAGTAAGTAGTT
CGCCAGTTAATAGTTTGCGCAACGTTGTTGCCATTGCTACAGGCATCGTGGTGTCACGCTCGTCGTTTGG
TATGGCTTCATTCAGCTCCGGTTCCCAACGATCAAGGCGAGTTACATGATCCCCCATGTTGTGCAAAAAA
GCGGTTAGCTCCTTCGGTCCTCCGATCGTTGTCAGAAGTAAGTTGGCCGCAGTGTTATCACTCATGGTTA
TGGCAGCACTGCATAATTCTCTTACTGTCATGCCATCCGTAAGATGCTTTTCTGTGACTGGTGAGTACTC
AACCAAGTCATTCTGAGAATAGTGTATGCGGCGACCGAGTTGCTCTTGCCCGGCGTCAATACGGGATAAT
ACCGCGCCACATAGCAGAACTTTAAAAGTGCTCATCATTGGAAAACGTTCTTCGGGGCGAAAACTCTCAA
GGATCTTACCGCTGTTGAGATCCAGTTCGATGTAACCCACTCGTGCACCCAACTGATCTTCAGCATCTTT
TACTTTCACCAGCGTTTCTGGGTGAGCAAAAACAGGAAGGCAAAATGCCGCAAAAAAGGGAATAAGGGCG
ACACGGAAATGTTGAATACTCATACTCTTCCTTTTTCAATATTATTGAAGCATTTATCAGGGTTATTGTC
TCATGAGCGGATACATATTTGAATGTATTTAGAAAAATAAACAAATAGGGGTTCCGCGCACATTTCCCCG
AAAAGTGCCACCTGACGTCGACGGATCGGGAGATCTCCCGATCCCCTATGGTGCACTCTCAGTACAATCT
GCTCTGATGCCGCATAGTTAAGCCAGTATCTGCTCCCTGCTTGTGTGTTGGAGGTCGCTGAGTAGTGCGC
GAGCAAAATTTAAGCTACAACAAGGCAAGGCTTGACCGACAATTGCATGAAGAATCTGCTTAGGGTTAGG
CGTTTTGCGCTGCTTCGCGATGTACGGGCCAGATATACGCGTTGACATTGATTATTGACTAGTTATTAAT
AGTAATCAATTACGGGGTCATTAGTTCATAGCCCATATATGGAGTTCCGCGTTACATAACTTACGGTAAA
TGGCCCGCCTGGCTGACCGCCCAACGACCCCCGCCCATTGACGTCAATAATGACGTATGTTCCCATAGTA
ACGCCAATAGGGACTTTCCATTGACGTCAATGGGTGGAGTATTTACGGTAAACTGCCCACTTGGCAGTAC
ATCAAGTGTATCATATGCCAAGTACGCCCCCTATTGACGTCAATGACGGTAAATGGCCCGCCTGGCATTA
TGCCCAGTACATGACCTTATGGGACTTTCCTACTTGGCAGTACATCTACGTATTAGTCATCGCTATTACC
ATGGTGATGCGGTTTTGGCAGTACATCAATGGGCGTGGATAGCGGTTTGACTCACGGGGATTTCCAAGTC
TCCACCCCATTGACGTCAATGGGAGTTTGTTTTGGCACCAAAATCAACGGGACTTTCCAAAATGTCGTAA
CAACTCCGCCCCATTGACGCAAATGGGCGGTAGGCGTGTACGGTGGGAGGTCTATATAAGCAGCGCGTTT
TGCCTGTACTGGGTCTCTCTGGTTAGACCAGATCTGAGCCTGGGAGCTCTCTGGCTAACTAGGGAACCCA
CTGCTTAAGCCTCAATAAAGCTTGCCTTGAGTGCTTCAAGTAGTGTGTGCCCGTCTGTTGTGTGACTCTG
GTAACTAGAGATCCCTCAGACCCTTTTAGTCAGTGTGGAAAATCTCTAGCAGTGGCGCCCGAACAGGGAC
TTGAAAGCGAAAGGGAAACCAGAGGAGCTCTCTCGACGCAGGACTCGGCTTGCTGAAGCGCGCACGGCAA
GAGGCGAGGGGCGGCGACTGGTGAGTACGCCAAAAATTTTGACTAGCGGAGGCTAGAAGGAGAGAGATGG
GTGCGAGAGCGTCAGTATTAAGCGGGGGAGAATTAGATCGCGATGGGAAAAAATTCGGTTAAGGCCAGGG
GGAAAGAAAAAATATAAATTAAAACATATAGTATGGGCAAGCAGGGAGCTAGAACGATTCGCAGTTAATC
CTGGCCTGTTAGAAACATCAGAAGGCTGTAGACAAATACTGGGACAGCTACAACCATCCCTTCAGACAGG
ATCAGAAGAACTTAGATCATTATATAATACAGTAGCAACCCTCTATTGTGTGCATCAAAGGATAGAGATA
AAAGACACCAAGGAAGCTTTAGACAAGATAGAGGAAGAGCAAAACAAAAGTAAGACCACCGCACAGCAAG
CGGCCGGCCGCTGATCTTCAGACCTGGAGGAGGAGATATGAGGGACAATTGGAGAAGTGAATTATATAAA
TATAAAGTAGTAAAAATTGAACCATTAGGAGTAGCACCCACCAAGGCAAAGAGAAGAGTGGTGCAGAGAG
AAAAAAGAGCAGTGGGAATAGGAGCTTTGTTCCTTGGGTTCTTGGGAGCAGCAGGAAGCACTATGGGCGC
AGCGTCAATGACGCTGACGGTACAGGCCAGACAATTATTGTCTGGTATAGTGCAGCAGCAGAACAATTTG
CTGAGGGCTATTGAGGCGCAACAGCATCTGTTGCAACTCACAGTCTGGGGCATCAAGCAGCTCCAGGCAA
GAATCCTGGCTGTGGAAAGATACCTAAAGGATCAACAGCTCCTGGGGATTTGGGGTTGCTCTGGAAAACT
CATTTGCACCACTGCTGTGCCTTGGAATGCTAGTTGGAGTAATAAATCTCTGGAACAGATTTGGAATCAC
ACGACCTGGATGGAGTGGGACAGAGAAATTAACAATTACACAAGCTTAATACACTCCTTAATTGAAGAAT
CGCAAAACCAGCAAGAAAAGAATGAACAAGAATTATTGGAATTAGATAAATGGGCAAGTTTGTGGAATTG
GTTTAACATAACAAATTGGCTGTGGTATATAAAATTATTCATAATGATAGTAGGAGGCTTGGTAGGTTTA
AGAATAGTTTTTGCTGTACTTTCTATAGTGAATAGAGTTAGGCAGGGATATTCACCATTATCGTTTCAGA
CCCACCTCCCAACCCCGAGGGGACCCGACAGGCCCGAAGGAATAGAAGAAGAAGGTGGAGAGAGAGACAG
AGACAGATCCATTCGATTAGTGAACGGATCGGCACTGCGTGCGCCAATTCTGCAGACAAATGGCAGTATT
CATCCACAATTTTAAAAGAAAAGGGGGGATTGGGGGGTACAGTGCAGGGGAAAGAATAGTAGACATAATA
GCAACAGACATACAAACTAAAGAATTACAAAAACAAATTACAAAAATTCAAAATTTTCGGGTTTATTACA
GGGACAGCAGAGATCCAGTTTGGTTAGTACCGGGCCCGCTCTAGAGATCCGACGCGCCATCTCTAGGCCC
GCGCCGGCCCCCTCGCACGGACTTGTGGGAGAAGCTCGGCTACTCCCCTGCCCCGGTTAATTTGCATATA
ATATTTCCTAGTAACTATAGAGGCTTAATGTGCGATAAAAGACAGATAATCTGTTCTTTTTAATACTAGC
TACATTTTACATGATAGGCTTGGATTTCTATAACTTCGTATAGCATACATTATACGAAGTTATAAACAGC
ACAAAAGGAAACTCACCCTAACTGTAAAGTAATTGTGTGTTTTGAGACTATAAGTATCCCTTGGAGAACC
ACCTTGTTGGCCCCCGGGGCGTATGACGCGTTTAAGAGCTAAGCTGGAAACAGCATAGCAAGTTTAAATA
AGGCTAGTCCGTTATCAACTTGGCCGCTTTAAGGCCGGTCCTAGCAAGGCCAAGTGGCACCGAGTCGGTG
CTTTTTTTCTCGAGTACTAGGATCCATTAGGCGGCCGCGTGGATAACCGTATTACCGCCATGCATGTGCC
CGTCAGTGGGCAGAGCGCACATCGCCCACAGTCCCCGAGAAGTTGGGGGGAGGGGTCGGCAATTGAACCG
GTGCCTAGAGAAGGTGGCGCGGGGTAAACTGGGAAAGTGATGTCGTGTACTGGCTCCGCCTTTTTCCCGA
GGGTGGGGGAGAACCGTATATAAGTGCAGTAGTCGCCGTGAACGTTCTTTTTCGCAACGGGTTTGCCGCC
AGAACACAGGTAAGTGCCGTGTGTGGTTCCCGCGGGCCTGGCCTCTTTACGGGTTATGGCCCTTGCGTGC
CTTGAATTACTTCCACCTGGCTGCAGTACGTGATTCTTGATCCCGAGCTTCGGGTTGGAAGTGGGTGGGA
GAGTTCGAGGCCTTGCGCTTAAGGAGCCCCTTCGCCTCGTGCTTGAGTTGAGGCCTGGCCTGGGCGCTGG
GGCCGCCGCGTGCGAATCTGGTGGCACCTTCGCGCCTGTCTCGCTGCTTTCGATAAGTCTCTAGCCATTT
AAAATTTTTGATGACCTGCTGCGACGCTTTTTTTCTGGCAAGATAGTCTTGTAAATGCGGGCCAAGATCT
GCACACTGGTATTTCGGTTTTTGGGGCCGCGGGCGGCGACGGGGCCCGTGCGTCCCAGCGCACATGTTCG
GCGAGGCGGGGCCTGCGAGCGCGGCCACCGAGAATCGGACGGGGGTAGTCTCAAGCTGGCCGGCCTGCTC
TGGTGCCTGGCCTCGCGCCGCCGTGTATCGCCCCGCCCTGGGCGGCAAGGCTGGCCCGGTCGGCACCAGT
TGCGTGAGCGGAAAGATGGCCGCTTCCCGGCCCTGCTGCAGGGAGCTCAAAATGGAGGACGCGGCGCTCG
GGAGAGCGGGCGGGTGAGTCACCCACACAAAGGAAAAGGGCCTTTCCGTCCTCAGCCGTCGCTTCATGTG
ACTCCACGGAGTACCGGGCGCCGTCCAGGCACCTCGATTAGTTCTCGCGCTTTTGGAGTACGTCGTCTTT
AGGTTGGGGGGAGGGGTTTTATGCGATGGAGTTTCCCCACACTGAGTGGGTGGAGACTGAAGTTAGGCCA
GCTTGGCACTTGATGTAATTCTCCTTGGAATTTGCCCTTTTTGAGTTTGGATCTTGGTTCATTCTCAAGC
CTCAGACAGTGGTTCAAAGTTTTTTTCTTCCATTTCAGGTGTCGTGAGCTAGCCCACCATGACCGAGTAC
AAGCCCACGGTGCGCCTCGCCACCCGCGACGACGTCCCCCGGGCCGTACGCACCCTCGCCGCCGCGTTCG
CCGACTACCCCGCCACGCGCCACACCGTCGACCCGGACCGCCACATCGAGCGGGTCACCGAGCTGCAAGA
ACTCTTCCTCACGCGCGTCGGGCTCGACATCGGCAAGGTGTGGGTCGCGGACGACGGCGCCGCGGTGGCG
GTCTGGACCACGCCGGAGAGCGTCGAAGCGGGGGCGGTGTTCGCCGAGATCGGCCCGCGCATGGCCGAGT
TGAGCGGTTCCCGGCTGGCCGCGCAGCAACAGATGGAAGGCCTCCTGGCGCCGCACCGGCCCAAGGAGCC
CGCGTGGTTCCTGGCCACCGTCGGCGTCTCGCCCGACCACCAGGGCAAGGGTCTGGGCAGCGCCGTCGTG
CTCCCCGGAGTGGAGGCGGCCGAGCGCGCCGGGGTGCCCGCCTTCCTGGAGACCTCCGCGCCCCGCAACC
TCCCCTTCTACGAGCGGCTCGGCTTCACCGTCACCGCCGACGTCGAGGTGCCCGAAGGACCGCGCACCTG
GTGCATGACCCGCAAGCCCGGTGCCGGATCGGGAGAGGGCAGAGGAAGTCTGCTAACATGCGGTGACGTC
GAGGAGAATCCTGGCCCACCGGTCGCCACCATGGTGAGCAAGGGCGAGGAGCTGTTCACCGGGGTGGTGC
CCATCCTGGTCGAGCTGGACGGCGACGTAAACGGCCACAAGTTCAGCGTGTCCGGCGAGGGCGAGGGCGA
TGCCACCTACGGCAAGCTGACCCTGAAGTTCATCTGCACCACCGGCAAGCTGCCCGTGCCCTGGCCCACC
CTCGTGACCACCCTGACCTACGGCGTGCAGTGCTTCAGCCGCTACCCCGACCACATGAAGCAGCACGACT
TCTTCAAGTCCGCCATGCCCGAAGGCTACGTCCAGGAGCGCACCATCTTCTTCAAGGACGACGGCAACTA
CAAGACCCGCGCCGAGGTGAAGTTCGAGGGCGACACCCTGGTGAACCGCATCGAGCTGAAGGGCATCGAC
TTCAAGGAGGACGGCAACATCCTGGGGCACAAGCTGGAGTACAACTACAACAGCCACAACGTCTATATCA
TGGCCGACAAGCAGAAGAACGGCATCAAGGTGAACTTCAAGATCCGCCACAACATCGAGGACGGCAGCGT
GCAGCTCGCCGACCACTACCAGCAGAACACCCCCATCGGCGACGGCCCCGTGCTGCTGCCCGACAACCAC
TACCTGAGCACCCAGTCCGCCCTGAGCAAAGACCCCAACGAGAAGCGCGATCACATGGTCCTGCTGGAGT
TCGTGACCGCCGCCGGGATCACTCTCGGCATGGACGAGCTGTACAAGTAAGAATTCGTCGAGGGACCTAA
TAACTTCGTATAGCATACATTATACGAAGTTATACATGTTTAAGGGTTCCGGTTCCACTAGGTACAATTC
GATATCAAGCTTATCGATAATCAACCTCTGGATTACAAAATTTGTGAAAGATTGACTGGTATTCTTAACT
ATGTTGCTCCTTTTACGCTATGTGGATACGCTGCTTTAATGCCTTTGTATCATGCTATTGCTTCCCGTAT
GGCTTTCATTTTCTCCTCCTTGTATAAATCCTGGTTGCTGTCTCTTTATGAGGAGTTGTGGCCCGTTGTC
AGGCAACGTGGCGTGGTGTGCACTGTGTTTGCTGACGCAACCCCCACTGGTTGGGGCATTGCCACCACCT
GTCAGCTCCTTTCCGGGACTTTCGCTTTCCCCCTCCCTATTGCCACGGCGGAACTCATCGCCGCCTGCCT
TGCCCGCTGCTGGACAGGGGCTCGGCTGTTGGGCACTGACAATTCCGTGGTGTTGTCGGGGAAATCATCG
TCCTTTCCTTGGCTGCTCGCCTGTGTTGCCACCTGGATTCTGCGCGGGACGTCCTTCTGCTACGTCCCTT
CGGCCCTCAATCCAGCGGACCTTCCTTCCCGCGGCCTGCTGCCGGCTCTGCGGCCTCTTCCGCGTCTTCG
CCTTCGCCCTCAGACGAGTCGGATCTCCCTTTGGGCCGCCTCCCCGCATCGATACCGTCGACCTCGATCG
AGACCTAGAAAAACATGGAGCAATCACAAGTAGCAATACAGCAGCTACCAATGCTGATTGTGCCTGGCTA
GAAGCACAAGAGGAGGAGGAGGTGGGTTTTCCAGTCACACCTCAGGTACCTTTAAGACCAATGACTTACA
AGGCAGCTGTAGATCTTAGCCACTTTTTAAAAGAAAAGGGGGGACTGGAAGGGCTAATTCACTCCCAACG
AAGACAAGATATCCTTGATCTGTGGATCTACCACACACAAGGCTACTTCCCTGATTGGCAGAACTACACA
CCAGGGCCAGGGATCAGATATCCACTGACCTTTGGATGGTGCTACAAGCTAGTACCAGTTGAGCAAGAGA
AGGTAGAAGAAGCCAATGAAGGAGAGAACACCCGCTTGTTACACCCTGTGAGCCTGCATGGGATGGATGA
CCCGGAGAGAGAAGTATTAGAGTGGAGGTTTGACAGCCGCCTAGCATTTCATCACATGGCCCGAGAGCTG
CATCCGGACTGTACTGGGTCTCTCTGGTTAGACCAGATCTGAGCCTGGGAGCTCTCTGGCTAACTAGGGA
ACCCACTGCTTAAGCCTCAATAAAGCTTGCCTTGAGTGCTTCAAGTAGTGTGTGCCCGTCTGTTGTGTGA
CTCTGGTAACTAGAGATCCCTCAGACCCTTTTAGTCAGTGTGGAAAATCTCTAGCAGCATGTGAGCAAAA
GGCCAGCAAAAGGCCAGGAACCGTAAAAAGGCCGCGTTGCTGGCGTTTTTCCATAGGCTCCGCCCCCCTG
ACGAGCATCACAAAAATCGACGCTCAAGTCAGAGGTGGCGAAACCCGACAGGACTATAAAGATACCAGGC
GTTTCCCCCTGGAAGCTCCCTCGTGCGCTCTCCTGTTCCGACCCTGCCGCTTACCGGATACCTGTCCGCC
TTTCTCCCTTCGGGAAGCGTGGCGCTTTCTCATAGCTCACGCTGTAGGTATCTCAGTTCGGTGTAGGTCG
TTCGCTCCAAGCTGGGCTGTGTGCACGAACCCCCCGTTCAGCCCGACCGCTGCGCCTTATCCGGTAACTA
TCGTCTTGAGTCCAACCCGGTAAGACACGACTTATCGCCACTGGCAGCAGCCACTGGTAACAGGATTAGC
AGAGCGAGGTATGTAGGCGGTGCTACAGAGTTCTTGAAGTGGTGGCCTAACTACGGCTACACTAGAAGAA
CAGTATTTGGTATCTGCGCTCTGCTGAAGCCAGTTACCTTCGGAAAAAGAGTTGGTAGCTCTTGATCCGG
CAAACAAACCACCGCTGGTAGCGGTGGTTTTTTT
